Addgene plasmid #47077: pREXC3GH
Purpose: (Empty Backbone) FX cloning Lactococcus lactis expression vector (VBEx) with nisin promoter and C-terminal 3C protease cleavage site, GFP and 10x His tags
Depositing lab: Raimund Dutzler & Eric Geertsma. Depositing organization: University of Zurich. Publication: A versatile and efficient high-throughput cloning tool for structural biology. Geertsma ER, Dutzler R. Biochemistry. 2011 Apr 19;50(15):3272-8. Epub 2011 Mar 25. 10.1021/bi200178z PubMed 21410291.
Backbone
  Vector backbone: pRExLIC
  Backbone manufacturer: Eric R Geertsma & Bert Poolman
  Backbone size (bp): 6247
  Modifications to backbone: modified for compatibility with FX cloning and added tags/fusion proteins
  Vector type: Lactococcus lactis expression
  Promoter: NIS (nisin)
  Tag / fusion protein: 3C protease site (C terminal on backbone); GFP (C terminal on backbone); His (C terminal on backbone)
Growth in bacteria
  Bacterial resistance: Chloramphenicol and Ampicillin, 25 & 100 μg/mL
  Growth temperature: 37°C
  Growth strain: DB3.1
  Copy number: Unknown
Gene/Insert
  Cloning method: Unknown
Terms and licenses: Academic/Nonprofit Terms; Industry Terms: Not Available to Industry
How to cite: pREXC3GH was a gift from Raimund Dutzler & Eric Geertsma (Addgene plasmid # 47077 ; http://n2t.net/addgene:47077 ; RRID:Addgene_47077)
