[The description below was written by a language model from this plasmid's Addgene catalogue record and pLannotate feature annotations shown in this document.]
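Description:
pREXC3GH is an empty FX-cloning backbone derived from pRExLIC. It is intended for producing proteins in Lactococcus lactis from the nisin-inducible promoter through the vector backbone exchange (VBEx) route. In E. coli the 6,247 bp plasmid replicates from a high-copy ColE1/pUC-type origin, next to a pBR322 bom region, and is selected with ampicillin (β-lactamase) and chloramphenicol. The feature table shows two chloramphenicol acetyltransferase genes. One is an E. coli-type CmR inside the cloning cassette. The other is a Staphylococcus aureus-type cat that sits beside a fragment of a staphylococcal cop replication-control gene, and it presumably serves as the marker used in the Gram-positive host. No complete lactococcal replicon is annotated, which fits a design where the expression cassette is first assembled in E. coli and then moved onto a Lactococcus backbone. The record does not describe that exchange step in detail.

The cloning site holds a counterselection stuffer made up of ccdB, a ccdA fragment and CmR. The ccdB toxin explains why the empty vector is propagated in the ccdB-tolerant strain DB3.1: when an open reading frame replaces the stuffer, the toxin is lost and recombinants can be selected in ordinary strains. An inserted gene is fused at its C terminus to a 3C protease cleavage site, GFP (annotated as the folding-reporter variant) and a 10x His tag, so expression and folding can be followed by fluorescence, the protein purified by metal affinity, and the tags then cleaved off. A pepN fragment and an rrnB T2 terminator lie downstream of the fusion. The nisin promoter, 3C site and His tag come from the catalogue entry and were not picked up by the automated annotation. The attR1 and SV40 NLS calls are probably leftover or spurious matches in the stuffer-derived sequence rather than functional parts. The vector belongs to a toolkit for high-throughput cloning in structural biology.
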