Features (pLannotate 1.2.2; 17 found; start..end, strand, type, name):
     48..350     -  CDS            ccdB: CCDB_ECOLI - Also known as G, letB, letD. Experimental evidence at protein level: Swiss-Prot protein existence level 1. Toxic component of a type II toxin-antitoxin (TA) system, functioning in plasmid maintainence. Responsible for the post- segregational killing (PSK) of plasmid-free cells, also referred to as a plasmid addiction system. Half-life of over 2 hours. Cell killing by CcdB is accompanied by filamentation, defects in chromosome and plasmid segregation, defects in cell division, formation of anucleate cells, decreased DNA synthesis and plasmid loss. Interferes with the activity of DN
    355..513     -  CDS            ccdA (fragment): CCDA_ECO57 - Also known as H, letA. Experimental evidence at protein level: Swiss-Prot protein existence level 1. Antitoxin component of a type II toxin-antitoxin (TA) system which inhibits the post-segregational killing (PSK) of plasmid-free cells, also referred to as a plasmid addiction system. Binds to and blocks the activity of CcdB; will also remove bound CcdB protein from the CcdB-GyrA complex by forming a CcdA-CcdB complex, a process termed rejuvenation. Functions as a transcriptional corepressor for the ccdAB operon, repression also requires CcdB (By similarity). From Escherichia coli
    692..1351    -  CDS            CmR: chloramphenicol acetyltransferase; cat; confers resistance to chloramphenicol
   1352..1381    -  promoter       cat promoter (fragment): promoter of the E. coli cat gene encoding chloramphenicol acetyltransferase
   1405..1435    -  promoter       lac UV5 promoter: E. coli lac promoter with an "up" mutation
   1460..1584    -  protein_bind   attR1: mutant version of attR; recombination site for the Gateway® LR reaction LR Clonase™
   1603..1623    -  CDS            SV40 NLS: nuclear localization signal of SV40 (simian virus 40) large T antigen
   1627..1647    -  CDS            SV40 NLS: nuclear localization signal of SV40 (simian virus 40) large T antigen
   1704..2414    +  CDS            Folding Reporter GFP: Folding Reporter GFP is a basic (constitutively fluorescent) green fluorescent protein published in 1999, derived from Aequorea victoria.
   2473..2619    +  CDS            pepN (fragment): AMPN_LACLC - Also known as lap. Experimental evidence at protein level: Swiss-Prot protein existence level 1. Aminopeptidase with broad substrate specificity to several peptides. It has more affinity for oligopeptides than for dipeptides. It plays an essential role in the metabolism, it may be involved in nitrogen supply or protein turnover (By similarity). From Lactococcus lactis subsp. cremoris (Streptococcus cremoris).
   2911..2938    +  terminator     rrnB T2 terminator: transcription terminator T2 from the E. coli rrnB gene
   2957..3048    +  promoter       AmpR promoter: bla
   3049..3909    +  CDS            AmpR: β-lactamase; bla; confers resistance to ampicillin, carbenicillin, and related antibiotics
   4080..4668    +  rep_origin     ori: high-copy-number ColE1/pMB1/pBR322/pUC origin of replication
   4854..4990    -  misc_feature   bom: basis of mobility region from pBR322
   5009..5122    +  CDS            cop (fragment): COP1_STAAU - Protein predicted: Swiss-Prot protein existence level 4. Putative control of replication message. From Staphylococcus aureus.
   5294..5941    +  CDS            cat: CAT1_STAAU - Experimental evidence at transcript level: Swiss-Prot protein existence level 2. This enzyme is an effector of chloramphenicol resistance in bacteria. From Staphylococcus aureus.
>Addgene plasmid #47077 | pREXC3GH | depositor full sequence | sequence record 67103 | pREXC3GH sequence 6247 bps
GAAGAGCGACCTGCAGACTGGCTGTGTATAAGGGAGCCTGACATTTATATTCCCCAGAACATCAGGTTAA
TGGCGTTTTTGATGTCATTTTCGCGGTGGCTGAGATCAGCCACTTCTTCCCCGATAACGGAGACCGGCAC
ACTGGCCATATCGGTGGTCATCATGCGCCAGCTTTCATCCCCGATATGCACCACCGGGTAAAGTTCACGG
GAGACTTTATCTGACAGCAGACGTGCACTGGCCAGGGGGATCACCATCCGTCGCCCGGGCGTGTCAATAA
TATCACTCTGTACATCCACAAACAGACGATAACGGCTCTCTCTTTTATAGGTGTAAACCTTAAACTGCAT
TTCACCAGCCCCTGTTCTCGTCAGCAAAAGAGCCGTTCATTTCAATAAACCGGGCGACCTCAGCCATCCC
TTCCTGATTTTCCGCTTTCCAGCGTTCGGCACGCAGACGACGGGCTTCATTCTGCATGGTTGTGCTTACC
AGACCGGAGATATTGACATCATATATGCCTTGAGCAACTGATAGCTGTCGCTGTCAACTGTCACTGTAAT
ACGCTGCTTCATAGCATACCTCTTTTTGACATACTTCGGGTATACATATCAGTATATATTCTTATACCGC
AAAAATCAGCGCGCAAATACGCATACTGTTATCTGGCTTTTAGTAAGCCGGATCCACGCGTTTACGCCCC
GCCCTGCCACTCATCGCAGTACTGTTGTAATTCATTAAGCATTCTGCCGACATGGAAGCCATCACAAACG
GCATGATGAACCTGAATCGCCAGCGGCATCAGCACCTTGTCGCCTTGCGTATAATATTTGCCCATGGTGA
AAACGGGGGCGAAGAAGTTGTCCATATTGGCCACGTTTAAATCAAAACTGGTGAAACTCACCCAGGGATT
GGCTGAGACGAAAAACATATTCTCAATAAACCCTTTAGGGAAATAGGCCAGGTTTTCACCGTAACACGCC
ACATCTTGCGAATATATGTGTAGAAACTGCCGGAAATCGTCGTGGTATTCACTCCAGAGCGATGAAAACG
TTTCAGTTTGCTCATGGAAAACGGTGTAACAAGGGTGAACACTATCCCATATCACCAGCTCACCGTCTTT
CATTGCCATACGGAATTCCGGATGAGCATTCATCAGGCGGGCAAGAATGTGAATAAAGGCCGGATAAAAC
TTGTGCTTATTTTTCTTTACGGTCTTTAAAAAGGCCGTAATATCCAGCTGAACGGTCTGGTTATAGGTAC
ATTGAGCAACTGACTGAAATGCCTCAAAATGTTCTTTACGATGCCATTGGGATATATCAACGGTGGTATA
TCCAGTGATTTTTTTCTCCATTTTAGCTTCCTTAGCTCCTGAAAATCTCGACGGATCCTAACTCAAAATC
CACACATTATACGAGCCGGAAGCATAAAGTGTAAAGCCTGGGGTGCCTAATGCGGCCGCCATAGTGACTG
GATATGTTGTGTTTTACAGTATTATGTAGTCTGTTTTTTATGCAAAATCTAATTTAATATATTGATATTT
ATATCATTTTACGTTTCTCGTTCAGCTTTTTTGTACAAACTTGTGATATCGAATTCGCTAGCTACCTTTC
TCTTCTTTTTTGGATCTACCTTTCTCTTCTTTTTTGGGGATCCACTAGTTCAGCTCTTCTGCATTAGAAG
TTTTGTTTCAAGGTCCACAATTCAGCAAAGGAGAAGAACTTTTCACTGGAGTTGTCCCAATTCTTGTTGA
ATTAGATGGTGATGTTAATGGGCACAAATTTTCTGTCAGTGGAGAGGGTGAAGGTGATGCTACATACGGA
AAACTCACCCTTAAATTTATTTGCACTACTGGAAAACTACCTGTTCCTTGGCCAACACTTGTCACTACTC
TGACCTATGGTGTTCAATGCTTTTCCCGTTATCCGGATCACATGAAACGGCATGACTTTTTCAAGAGTGC
CATGCCCGAAGGTTATGTACAGGAACGCACTATATCTTTCAAAGATGACGGGAACTACAAGACGCGTGCT
GAAGTCAAGTTTGAAGGTGATACCCTTGTTAATCGTATCGAGTTAAAGGGTATTGATTTTAAAGAAGATG
GAAACATTCTCGGACACAAACTAGAGTACAACTATAACTCACACAATGTATACATCACGGCAGACAAACA
AAAGAATGGAATCAAAGCTAACTTCAAAATTCGCCACAACATTGAAGATGGTTCCGTTCAACTAGCAGAC
CATTATCAACAAAATACTCCAATTGGCGATGGCCCTGTCCTTTTACCAGACAACCATTACCTGTCGACAC
AATCTGCCCTTTCGAAAGATCCCAACGAAAAGCGTGACCACATGGTCCTTCTTGAGTTTGTAACTGCTGC
TGGGATTACACATGGCATGGATGAGCTCTACAAAACTAGTCATCATCATCACCATCATCATCACCATCAT
TAAGTCGACCATCTAGAGAGCTCAAGCTTTCTTTGAACCAAAATTAGAAAACCAAGGCTTGAAACGTTCA
ATTGAAATGGCAATTAAACAAATTACAGCACGTGTTGCTTTGATTGATAGCCAAAAAGCAGCAGTTGATA
AAGCAATTACTGATATTGCTGAAAAATTGTAATTTATAAATAAAAATCACCTTTTAGAGGTGGTTTTTTT
ATTTATAAATTATTCGTTTGATTTCGCTTTCGATAGAACAATCAAAGCGAGAATAAGGAAGATAAATCCC
ATAAGGGCGGGAGCAGAATGTCCGAGACTAATGTAAATTTGTCCACCAATTAAAGGACCGATAACGCGAG
CTTCTCGAGATGGCCACTGAGGCCGGGAGCGGATTTGAACGTTGCGAAGCAACGGCCCGGAGGGTGGCGG
GCAGGACGCCCGCCATAAACTGCCAGGCATCAAATTAAGCAGAAGGCCATCCTGACGGATGGCCTTTTTG
CGTTTCTACAAACTCTTTTGTTTATTTTTCTAAATACATTCAAATATGTATCCGCTCATGAGACAATAAC
CCTGATAAATGCTTCAATAATATTGAAAAAGGAAGAGTATGAGTATTCAACATTTCCGTGTCGCCCTTAT
TCCCTTTTTTGCGGCATTTTGCCTTCCTGTTTTTGCTCACCCAGAAACGCTGGTGAAAGTAAAAGATGCT
GAAGATCAGTTGGGTGCACGAGTGGGTTACATCGAACTGGATCTCAACAGCGGTAAGATCCTTGAGAGTT
TTCGCCCCGAAGAACGTTTTCCAATGATGAGCACTTTTAAAGTTCTGCTATGTGGCGCGGTATTATCCCG
TGTTGACGCCGGGCAAGAGCAACTCGGTCGCCGCATACACTATTCTCAGAATGACTTGGTTGAGTACTCA
CCAGTCACAGAAAAGCATCTTACGGATGGCATGACAGTAAGAGAATTATGCAGTGCTGCCATAACCATGA
GTGATAACACTGCGGCCAACTTACTTCTGACAACGATCGGAGGACCGAAGGAGCTAACCGCTTTTTTGCA
CAACATGGGGGATCATGTAACTCGCCTTGATCGTTGGGAACCGGAGCTGAATGAAGCCATACCAAACGAC
GAGCGTGACACCACGATGCCTGTAGCAATGGCAACAACGTTGCGCAAACTATTAACTGGCGAACTACTTA
CTCTAGCTTCCCGGCAACAATTAATAGACTGGATGGAGGCGGATAAAGTTGCAGGACCACTTCTGCGCTC
GGCCCTTCCGGCTGGCTGGTTTATTGCTGATAAATCTGGAGCCGGTGAGCGTGGGTCTCGCGGTATCATT
GCAGCACTGGGGCCAGATGGTAAGCCCTCCCGTATCGTAGTTATCTACACGACGGGGAGTCAGGCAACTA
TGGATGAACGAAATAGACAGATCGCTGAGATAGGTGCCTCACTGATTAAGCATTGGTAACTGTCAGACCA
AGTTTACTCATATATACTTTAGATTGATTTAAAACTTCATTTTTAATTTAAAAGGATCTAGGTGAAGATC
CTTTTTGATAATCTCATGACCAAAATCCCTTAACGTGAGTTTTCGTTCCACTGAGCGTCAGACCCCGTAG
AAAAGATCAAAGGATCTTCTTGAGATCCTTTTTTTCTGCGCGTAATCTGCTGCTTGCAAACAAAAAAACC
ACCGCTACCAGCGGTGGTTTGTTTGCCGGATCAAGAGCTACCAACTCTTTTTCCGAAGGTAACTGGCTTC
AGCAGAGCGCAGATACCAAATACTGTCCTTCTAGTGTAGCCGTAGTTAGGCCACCACTTCAAGAACTCTG
TAGCACCGCCTACATACCTCGCTCTGCTAATCCTGTTACCAGTGGCTGCTGCCAGTGGCGATAAGTCGTG
TCTTACCGGGTTGGACTCAAGACGATAGTTACCGGATAAGGCGCAGCGGTCGGGCTGAACGGGGGGTTCG
TGCACACAGCCCAGCTTGGAGCGAACGACCTACACCGAACTGAGATACCTACAGCGTGAGCTATGAGAAA
GCGCCACGCTTCCCGAAGGGAGAAAGGCGGACAGGTATCCGGTAAGCGGCAGGGTCGGAACAGGAGAGCG
CACGAGGGAGCTTCCAGGGGGAAACGCCTGGTATCTTTATAGTCCTGTCGGGTTTCGCCACCTCTGACTT
GAGCGTCGATTTTTGTGATGCTCGTCAGGGGGGCGGAGCCTATGGAAAAACGCCAGCAACGCGGCCTTTT
TACGGTTCCTGGCCTTTTGCTGGCCTTTTGCTCACATGTTCTTTCCTGCGTTATCCCCTGATTCTGTGGA
TAACCGTATTACCGCCTTTGAGTGAGCTGATACCGCTCGCCGCAGCCGAACGACCGAGCGCAGCGAGTCA
GTGAGCGAGGAAGCGGAAGTGCCCCTGATGCGGTATTTTCTCCTTACGCATCTGTGCGGTATTTCACACC
GCATATGGTGCACTCTCAGTACAATCTGCTCTGATGCCGCATAGTTAAGCCAGTATACACTCCGCTATCG
CTACGTGACTGGGTCATGGCCGGACGGGCCATGTCGACGGCAATAGTTACCCTTATTATCAAGATAAGAA
AGAAAAGGATTTTTCGCTACGCTCAAATCCTTTAAAAAAACACAAAAGACCACATTTTTTAATGTGGTCT
TTATTCTTCAACTAAAGCACCCATTAGTTCAACAAACGAAAATTGGATAAAGTGGGATATTTTTAAAATA
TATATTTATGTTACAGTAATATTGACTTTTAAAAAAGGATTGATTCTAATGAAGAAAGCAGACAAGTAAG
CCTCCTAAATTCACTTTAGATAAAAATTTAGGAGGCATATCAAATGAACTTTAATAAAATTGATTTAGAC
AATTGGAAGAGAAAAGAGATATTTAATCATTATTTGAACCAACAAACGACTTTTAGTATAACCACAGAAA
TTGATATTAGTGTTTTATACCGAAACATAAAACAAGAAGGATATAAATTTTACCCTGCATTTATTTTCTT
AGTGACAAGGGTGATAAACTCAAATACAGCTTTTAGAACTGGTTACAATAGCGACGGAGAGTTAGGTTAT
TGGGATAAGTTAGAGCCACTTTATACAATTTTTGATGGTGTATCTAAAACATTCTCTGGTATTTGGACTC
CTGTAAAGAATGACTTCAAAGAGTTTTATGATTTATACCTTTCTGATGTAGAGAAATATAATGGTTCGGG
GAAATTGTTTCCCAAAACACCTATACCTGAAAATGCTTTTTCTCTTTCTATTATTCCTTGGACTTCATTT
ACTGGGTTTAACTTAAATATCAATAATAATAGTAATTACCTTCTACCCATTATTACAGCAGGAAAATTCA
TTAATAAAGGTAATTCAATATATTTACCGCTATCTTTACAGGTACATCATTCTGTTTGTGATGGTTATCA
TGCTGGATTGTTTATGAACTCTATTCAGGAATTGTCAGATAGGCCTAATGACTGGCTTTTATAATATGAG
ATAATGCCGACTGTACTTTTTACAGTCGGTTTTCTAATGTCACTAACCTGCCCCGTTAGTTGAAGAAGGT
TTTTATATTACAGCTCCAGATCTAGTCTTATAACTATACTGACAATAGAAACATTAACAAATCTAAAACA
GTCTTAATTCTATCTTGAGAAAGTATTGGTAATAATATTATTGTCGATAACGCGAGCATAATAAACGGCT
CTGATTAAATTCTGAAGTTTGTTAGATACAATGATTTCGTTCGAAGGAACTACAAAATAAATTATAAGGA
GGCACTCACCATGAGTT
