>Addgene plasmid #47077 | pREXC3GH | addgene partial sequence | sequence record 73150 | CAT-R 5'-GCAACTGACTGAAATGCCTC-3'
TCAACGGTGGTATATCCAGTGATTTTTTTCTCCATTTTAGCTTCCTTAGCTCCTGAAAATCTCGACGGAT
CCTAACTCAAAATCCACACATTATACGAGCCGGAAGCATAAAGTGTAAAGCCTGGGGTGCCTAATGCGGC
CGCCATAGTGACTGGATATGTTGTGTTTTACAGTATTATGTAGTCTGTTTTTTATGCAAAATCTAATTTA
ATATATTGATATTTATATCATTTTACGTTTCTCGTTCAGCTTTTTTGTACAAACTTGTGATATCGAATTC
GCTAGCTACCTTTCTCTTCTTTTTTGGATCTACCTTTCTCTTCTTTTTTGGGGATCCACTAGTTCAGCTC
TTCTGCATTAGAAGTTTTGTTTCAAGGTCCACAATTCAGCAAAGGAGAAGAACTTTTCACTGGAGTTGTC
CCAATTCTTGTTGAATTAGATGGTGATGTTAATGGGCACAAATTTTCTGTCAGTGGAGAGGGTGAAGGTG
ATGCTACATACGGAAAACTCACCCTTAAATTTATTTGCACTACTGGAAAACTACCTGTTCCTTGGCCAAC
ACTTGTCACTACTCTGACCTATGGTGTTCAATGCTTTTCCCGTTATCCGGATCACATGAAACGGCATGAC
TTTTTCAAGAGTGCCATGCCCGAAGGTTATGTACAGGAACGCACTATATCTTTCAAAGATGACGGGAACT
ACAAGACGCGTGCTGAAGTCAAGTTTGAAGGTGATACCCTTGTTAATCGTATCGAGTTAAAGGGTATTGA
TTTTAAAGAAGATGGAAACATTCTCGGACACAAACTAGAGTACAACTATAACTCACACAATGTATACATC
ACGGCAGACAAACAAAAGAATGGAATCAAAGCTAACTTCAAAATTCGCCACAACATTGAAGATGGTTCCG
TTCAACTAGCAG
