>Addgene plasmid #47077 | pREXC3GH | addgene partial sequence | sequence record 73151 | ccdB-Fwd 5'-GCATGATGACCACCGATATG-3'
AGTGGCTGATCTCAGCCACCGCGAAAATGACATCAAAAACGCCATTAACCTGATGTTCTGGGGAATATAA
ATGTCAGGCTCCCTTATACACAGCCAGTCTGCAGGTCGCTCTTCAACTCATGGTGAGTGCCTCCTTATAA
TTTATTTTGTAGTTCCTTCGAACGAAATCATTGTATCTAACAAACTTCAGAATTTAATCAGAGCCGTTTA
TTATGCTCGCGTTATCGACAATAATATTATTACCAATACTTTCTCAAGATAGAATTAAGACTGTTTTAGA
TTTGTTAATGTTTCTATTGTCAGTATAGTTATAAGACTAGATCTGGAGCTGTAATATAAAAACCTTCTTC
AACTAACGGGGCAGGTTAGTGACATTAGAAAACCGACTGTAAAAAGTACAGTCGGCATTATCTCATATTA
TAAAAGCCAGTCATTAGGCCTATCTGACAATTCCTGAATAGAGTTCATAAACAATCCAGCATGATAACCA
TCACAAACAGAATGATGTACCTGTAAAGATAGCGGTAAATATATTGAATTACCTTTATTAATGAATTTTC
CTGCTGTAATAATGGGTAGAAGGTAATTACTATTATTATTGATATTTAAGTTAAACCCAGTAAATGAAGT
CCAAGGAATAATAGAAAGAGAAAAAGCATTTTCAGGTATAGGTGTTTTGGGAAACAATTTCCCCGAACCA
TTATATTTCTCTACATCAGAAAGGTATAAATCATAAAACTCTTTGAAGTCATTCTTTACAGGAGTCCAAA
TACCAGAGAATGTTTTAGATACACCATCAAAAATTGTATAAAGTGGCTCTAACTTATCCCAATAACCTAA
CTCTCCGTCGCTATTGTAACCAGTTCTAAAAGCTGTATTTGAGTTTATCACCCTTGTCACTAAGAAAATA
AATGCAGGGTAAAA
