>Addgene plasmid #47077 | pREXC3GH | addgene partial sequence | sequence record 79571 | lac-promoter-R 5'-CCGGAAGCATAAAGTGTAAA-3'
TAGTGACTGGATATGTTGTGTTTTACAGTATTATGTAGTCTGTTTTTTATGCAAAATCTAATTTAATATA
TTGATATTTATATCATTTTACGTTTCTCGTTCAGCTTTTTTGTACAAACTTGTGATATCGAATTCGCTAG
CTACCTTTCTCTTCTTTTTTGGATCTACCTTTCTCTTCTTTTTTGGGGATCCACTAGTTCAGCTCTTCTG
CATTAGAAGTTTTGTTTCAAGGTCCACAATTCAGCAAAGGAGAAGAACTTTTCACTGGAGTTGTCCCAAT
TCTTGTTGAATTAGATGGTGATGTTAATGGGCACAAATTTTCTGTCAGTGGAGAGGGTGAAGGTGATGCT
ACATACGGAAAACTCACCCTTAAATTTATTTGCACTACTGGAAAACTACCTGTTCCTTGGCCAACACTTG
TCACTACTCTGACCTATGGTGTTCAATGCTTTTCCCGTTATCCGGATCACATGAAACGGCATGACTTTTT
CAAGAGTGCCATGCCCGAAGGTTATGTACAGGAACGCACTATATCTTTCAAAGATGACGGGAACTACAAG
ACGCGTGCTGAAGTCAAGTTTGAAGGTGATACCCTTGTTAATCGTATCGAGTTAAAGGGTATTGATTTTA
AAGAAGATGGAAACATTCTCGGACACAAACTAGAGTACAACTATAACTCACACAATGTATACATCACGGC
AGACAAACAAAAGAATGGAATCAAAGCTAACTTCAAAATTCGCCACAACATTGAAGATGGTTCCGTTCAA
CTAGCAGACCATTATCAACAAAATACTCCAATTGG
