>Addgene plasmid #47077 | pREXC3GH | addgene partial sequence | sequence record 79919 | GFP-F 5'-GGTCCTTCTTGAGTTTGTAAC-3'
AACTAGTCATCATCATCACCATCATCATCACCATCATTAAGTCGACCATCTAGAGAGCTCAAGCTTTCTT
TGAACCAAAATTAGAAAACCAAGGCTTGAAACGTTCAATTGAAATGGCAATTAAACAAATTACAGCACGT
GTTGCTTTGATTGATAGCCAAAAAGCAGCAGTTGATAAAGCAATTACTGATATTGCTGAAAAATTGTAAT
TTATAAATAAAAATCACCTTTTAGAGGTGGTTTTTTTATTTATAAATTATTCGTTTGATTTCGCTTTCGA
TAGAACAATCAAAGCGAGAATAAGGAAGATAAATCCCATAAGGGCGGGAGCAGAATGTCCGAGACTAATG
TAAATTTGTCCACCAATTAAAGGACCGATAACGCGAGCTTCTCGAGATGGCCACTGAGGCCGGGAGCGGA
TTTGAACGTTGCGAAGCAACGGCCCGGAGGGTGGCGGGCAGGACGCCCGCCATAAACTGCCAGGCATCAA
ATTAAGCAGAAGGCCATCCTGACGGATGGCCTTTTTGCGTTTCTACAAACTCTTTTGTTTATTTTTCTAA
ATACATTCAAATATGTATCCGCTCATGAGACAATAACCCTGATAAATGCTTCAATAATATTGAAAAAGGA
AGAGTATGAGTATTCAACATTTCCGTGTCGCCCTTATTCCCTTTTTTGCGGCATTTTGCCTTCCTGTTTT
TGCTCACCCAGAAACGCTGGTGAAAGTAAAAGATGCTGAAGATCAGTTGGGTGCACGAGTGGGTTACATC
GAACTGGATCTCAACAGCGGTAAGATCCTTGAGAGTTTTCGCCCCGAAGAACGTTTTCCAATGATGAGCA
CTTTTAAAGTTCTGCTATGTGGCGCGGTATTATCCCGTGTTGACGCCGGGCAAGAGCAACTCGGTCGCCG
CATACACTATTCTC
